Addgene plasmid #53590: Nano-lantern(cAMP-0.4)/pRSETB
Purpose: Nano-lantern-based luminescent cAMP indicator
Depositing lab: Takeharu Nagai. Depositing organization: The University of Osaka. Publication: Luminescent proteins for high-speed single-cell and whole-body imaging. Saito K, Chang YF, Horikawa K, Hatsugai N, Higuchi Y, Hashida M, Yoshida Y, Matsuda T, Arai Y, Nagai T. Nat Commun. 2012;3:1262. doi: 10.1038/ncomms2248. PubMed 23232392.
Backbone
  Vector backbone: pRSETB
  Backbone manufacturer: Invitrogen
  Backbone size w/o insert (bp): 2900
  Total vector size (bp): 5000
  Vector type: Bacterial Expression
Growth in bacteria
  Bacterial resistance: Ampicillin, 100 μg/mL
  Growth temperature: 37°C
  Growth strain: DH5alpha
  Copy number: High Copy
Gene/Insert
  Gene/Insert name: Nano-lantern-based luminescent cAMP indicator
  Species: Synthetic
  Insert size (bp): 2100
  GenBank ID: JN859499
  Tag / fusion protein: 6xHis (N terminal on backbone)
  Cloning method: Restriction Enzyme; 5′ cloning site BamHI (not destroyed); 3′ cloning site EcoRI (not destroyed)
  Sequencing primers: 5′ T7; 3′ T7 terminal
Terms and licenses: Academic/Nonprofit Terms; Industry Terms: Not Available to Industry
How to cite: Nano-lantern(cAMP-0.4)/pRSETB was a gift from Takeharu Nagai (Addgene plasmid # 53590 ; http://n2t.net/addgene:53590 ; RRID:Addgene_53590)
