[The description below was written by a language model from this plasmid's Addgene catalogue record.]
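Description:
Nano-lantern(cAMP-0.4)/pRSETB is a bacterial expression plasmid of about 5 kb built on the commercial pRSETB backbone (about 2.9 kb). It is maintained at high copy number in E. coli under ampicillin selection. The listed sequencing primers, T7 forward and T7 terminator, fit the usual layout of the pRSET series, in which a T7 promoter and terminator flank the cloning site, so expression depends on a host supplying T7 RNA polymerase. No feature table accompanies the record, so the promoter, origin and other backbone elements are inferred from the backbone name rather than explicitly annotated.

The payload is a synthetic insert of about 2.1 kb encoding a Nano-lantern-based luminescent cAMP indicator, cloned between BamHI and EcoRI sites that both remain intact. The backbone adds an N-terminal 6xHis tag, which allows the recombinant protein to be purified by metal-affinity chromatography. Nano-lantern proteins are generally described as bright chimeras of a Renilla luciferase variant and a yellow fluorescent protein, in which energy transfer from the luciferase to the fluorescent protein boosts light output. Sensor versions of this family incorporate a ligand-binding domain so that luminescence changes with analyte concentration. The record does not state which cAMP-binding domain is used, how it is placed within the chimera, or what the "0.4" in the name signifies, although it may denote a particular affinity variant.

The construct is suited to producing and purifying the indicator protein in bacteria for in vitro characterisation. Such a probe reports cAMP by luminescence, without the need for excitation light.
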