>Addgene plasmid #53590 | Nano-lantern(cAMP-0.4)/pRSETB | depositor partial sequence | sequence record 83659 | Nano-lantern(cAMP-0.4)/pRSETB sequence 2076 bps
ATGAGTAAAGGAGAAGAACTTTTCACTGGAGTTGTCCCAATTCTTGTTGAATTAGATGGTGATGTTAATG
GGCACAAATTTTCTGTCAGTGGAGAGGGTGAAGGTGATGCAACATACGGAAAACTTACCCTTAAATTAAT
TTGCACTACTGGAAAACTACCTGTTCCATGGCCAACACTTGTCACTACTTTAGGTTATGGTCTTCAATGC
TTTGCGAGATACCCAGATCATATGAAACAGCATGACTTTTTCAAGAGTGCCATGCCCGAAGGTTATGTAC
AGGAAAGAACTATATTTTTCAAAGATGACGGGAACTACAAGACACGTGCTGAAGTCAAGTTTGAAGGTGA
TACCCTTGTTAATAGAATCGAGTTAAAAGGTATTGATTTTAAAGAAGATGGAAACATTCTTGGACACAAA
TTGGAATACAACTATAACTCACACAATGTATACATCACAGCAGACAAACAAAAGAATGGAATCAAAGCAA
ACTTCAAAATTAGACACAACATTGAAGATGGAGGTGTTCAACTAGCAGACCATTATCAACAAAATACTCC
AATTGGCGATGGCCCTGTCCTTTTACCAGACAACCATTACCTGTCCTATCAATCTGCCCTTTCGAAAGAT
CCCAACGAAAAGAGAGACCACATGGTCCTTCTTGAGTTTGTAACAGCTGCTGGGGGTACCAAGGTGTACG
ACCCCGAGCAGAGGAAGAGGATGATCACCGGCCCCCAGTGGTGGGCCAGGTGCAAGCAGATGAACGTGCT
GGACAGCTTCATCAACTACTACGACAGCGAGAAGCACGCCGAGAACGCCGTGATCTTCCTGCACGGCAAC
GCCACTAGCAGCTACCTGTGGAGGCACGTGGTGCCCCACATCGAGCCCGTGGCCAGGTGCATCATCCCCG
ATCTGATCGGCATGGGCAAGAGCGGCAAGAGCGGCAACGGCAGCTACAGGCTGCTGGACCACTACAAGTA
CCTGACCGCCTGGTTCGAGCTTCTGAACCTGCCCAAGAAGATCATCTTCGTGGGCCACGACTGGGGCGCC
GCCCTGGCCTTCCACTACGCCTACGAGCACCAGGACAGGATCAAGGCCATCGTGCACATGGAGAGCGTGG
TGGACGTGATCGAGAGCTGGGACGAGTGGCCAGACATCGAGGAGGACATCGCCCTGATCAAGAGCGAGGA
GGGCGAGAAGATGGTGCTGGAGAACAACTTCTTCGTGGAGACCGTGCTGCCCAGCAAGATCATGAGAAAG
CTGGAGCCCGAGGAGTTCGCCGCCTACCTGGAGCCCTTCAAGGAGAAGGGCGAGGTGAGAAGACCCACCC
TGAGCTGGCCCAGAGAGATCCCCCTGGTGAAGGGCCCATGGAATTGGGATTCTGGGTGCTCCAGAGAAGG
TCTCGAGATGTATGAGGAATTCCTTAGTAAAGTCTCTATTTTAGAGTCTCTGGACAAGTGGGAACGTCTT
ACGGTAGCTGATGCATTGGAACCAGTGCAGTTTGAAGATGGGCAGAAGATTGTGGTGCAGGGAGAACCAG
GGGATGAGTTCTTCATTATTTTAGAGGGGTCAGCTGCTGTGCTACAACGTCGGTCAGAAAATGAAGAGTT
TGTTGAAGTGGGAAGATTGGGGCCTTCTGATTATTTTGGTGAAATTGCACTACTGATGAATCGTCCTCGT
GCTGCCACAGTTGTTGCTCGTGGCCCCTTGAAGTGCGTTAAGCTGGACCGACCTAGATTTGAACGTGTTC
TTGGCCCATGCTCAGACATCCTCAAACGAAACATCCAGCAGTACAACAGTTTTGTGTCACTGTCTGTCGC
ATGCGGCAAGCCCGACGTGGTGCAGATCGTGAGAAACTACAACGCCTACCTGAGAGCCAGCGACGACCTG
CCCAAGCTGTTCATCGAGGGTGACCCCGGCTTCTTCAGCAACGCCATCGTGGAGGGCGCCAAGAAGTTCC
CCAACACCGAGTTCGTGAAGGTGAAGGGCCTGCACTTCCTCCAGGAGGACGCCCCCGACGAGATGGGCAA
GTACATCAAGAGCTTCGTGGAGAGAGTGCTGAAGAACGAGCAGTAA
