>Addgene plasmid #53590 | Nano-lantern(cAMP-0.4)/pRSETB | addgene partial sequence | sequence record 89577 | T7 5'-TAATACGACTCACTATAGGG-3'
GATATACATATGCGGGGTTCTCATCATCATCATCATCATGGTATGGCTAGCATGACTGGTGGACAGCAAA
TGGGTCGGGATCTGTACGACGATGACGATAAGGATCCGATGAGTAAAGGAGAAGAACTTTTCACTGGAGT
TGTCCCAATTCTTGTTGAATTAGATGGTGATGTTAATGGGCACAAATTTTCTGTCAGTGGAGAGGGTGAA
GGTGATGCAACATACGGAAAACTTACCCTTAAATTAATTTGCACTACTGGAAAACTACCTGTTCCATGGC
CAACACTTGTCACTACTTTAGGTTATGGTCTTCAATGCTTTGCGAGATACCCAGATCATATGAAACAGCA
TGACTTTTTCAAGAGTGCCATGCCCGAAGGTTATGTACAGGAAAGAACTATATTTTTCAAAGATGACGGG
AACTACAAGACACGTGCTGAAGTCAAGTTTGAAGGTGATACCCTTGTTAATAGAATCGAGTTAAAAGGTA
TTGATTTTAAAGAAGATGGAAACATTCTTGGACACAAATTGGAATACAACTATAACTCACACAATGTATA
CATCACAGCAGACAAACAAAAGAATGGAATCAAAGCAAACTTCAAAATTAGACACAACATTGAAGATGGA
GGTGTTCAACTAGCAGACCATTATCAACAAAATACTCCAATTGGCGATGGCCCTGTCCTTTTACCAGACA
ACCATTACCTGTCCTATCAATCTGCCCTTTCGAAAGATCCCAACGAAAAGAGAGACCACATGGTCCTTCT
TGAGTTTGTAACAGCTGCTGGGGGTACCAAGGTGTACGACCCCGAGCAGAGGAAGAGGATGATCACCGGC
