>Addgene plasmid #53590 | Nano-lantern(cAMP-0.4)/pRSETB | addgene partial sequence | sequence record 89579 | GFP-F 5'-GGTCCTTCTTGAGTTTGTAAC-3'
CAGAGGAAGAGGATGATCACCGGCCCCCAGTGGTGGGCCAGGTGCAAGCAGATGAACGTGCTGGACAGCT
TCATCAACTACTACGACAGCGAGAAGCACGCCGAGAACGCCGTGATCTTCCTGCACGGCAACGCCACTAG
CAGCTACCTGTGGAGGCACGTGGTGCCCCACATCGAGCCCGTGGCCAGGTGCATCATCCCCGATCTGATC
GGCATGGGCAAGAGCGGCAAGAGCGGCAACGGCAGCTACAGGCTGCTGGACCACTACAAGTACCTGACCG
CCTGGTTCGAGCTTCTGAACCTGCCCAAGAAGATCATCTTCGTGGGCCACGACTGGGGCGCCGCCCTGGC
CTTCCACTACGCCTACGAGCACCAGGACAGGATCAAGGCCATCGTGCACATGGAGAGCGTGGTGGACGTG
ATCGAGAGCTGGGACGAGTGGCCAGACATCGAGGAGGACATCGCCCTGATCAAGAGCGAGGAGGGCGAGA
AGATGGTGCTGGAGAACAACTTCTTCGTGGAGACCGTGCTGCCCAGCAAGATCATGAGAAAGCTGGAGCC
CGAGGAGTTCGCCGCCTACCTGGAGCCCTTCAAGGAGAAGGGCGAGGTGAGAAGACCCACCCTGAGCTGG
CCCAGAGAGATCCCCCTGGTGAAGGGCCCATGGAATTGGGATTCTGGGTGCTCCAGAGAAGGTCTCGAGA
TGTATGAGGAATTCCTTAGTAAAGTCTCTATTTTAGAGTCTCTGGACAAGTGGGAACGTCTTACGGTAGC
TGATGCATTGGAACCAGTGCAGTTTGAAGATGGGCAGAAGATTGTGGTGCAGGGAGAACCAGGGGATGAG
TTCTTCATTATTTTAGAGGGGTCAGCTGCTGTGCTACAACGTCGGTCAGAAAATGAAGAGTTTGTTGAAG
TGGGAAGATTGGGGCCTTCTGATTATTTTGGTGAAATTGCACTACTGATGAATCGTCCTCGTGCTGCCAC
AGTTGTTGCTCGTGGCCCCTTGAAGTGCGTTAAGCTGGACCGACCTAGATTTGAACGTGTTCTTGGCCCA
TGCTCAGACATCCTCAAACGAAACATCCAGCAGTACAACAGTTTTGTGTCACTGTCTGTCGCATGCGGCA
