>Addgene plasmid #53590 | Nano-lantern(cAMP-0.4)/pRSETB | addgene partial sequence | sequence record 89580 | T7term 5'-GCTAGTTATTGCTCAGCGG-3'
CCGGATCAAGCTTCGAATTCTTACTGCTCGTTCTTCAGCACTCTCTCCACGAAGCTCTTGATGTACTTGC
CCATCTCGTCGGGGGCGTCCTCCTGGAGGAAGTGCAGGCCCTTCACCTTCACGAACTCGGTGTTGGGGAA
CTTCTTGGCGCCCTCCACGATGGCGTTGCTGAAGAAGCCGGGGTCACCCTCGATGAACAGCTTGGGCAGG
TCGTCGCTGGCTCTCAGGTAGGCGTTGTAGTTTCTCACGATCTGCACCACGTCGGGCTTGCCGCATGCGA
CAGACAGTGACACAAAACTGTTGTACTGCTGGATGTTTCGTTTGAGGATGTCTGAGCATGGGCCAAGAAC
ACGTTCAAATCTAGGTCGGTCCAGCTTAACGCACTTCAAGGGGCCACGAGCAACAACTGTGGCAGCACGA
GGACGATTCATCAGTAGTGCAATTTCACCAAAATAATCAGAAGGCCCCAATCTTCCCACTTCAACAAACT
CTTCATTTTCTGACCGACGTTGTAGCACAGCAGCTGACCCCTCTAAAATAATGAAGAACTCATCCCCTGG
TTCTCCCTGCACCACAATCTTCTGCCCATCTTCAAACTGCACTGGTTCCAATGCATCAGCTACCGTAAGA
CGTTCCCACTTGTCCAGAGACTCTAAAATAGAGACTTTACTAAGGAATTCCTCATACATCTCGAGACCTT
CTCTGGAGCACCCAGAATCCCAATTCCATGGGCCCTTCACCAGGGGGATCTCTCTGGGCCAGCTCAGGGT
GGGTCTTCTCACCTCGCCCTTCTCCTTGAAGGGCTCCAGGTAGGCGGCGAACTCCTCGGGCTCCAGCTTT
CTCATGATCTTGCTGGGCAGCA
